Addgene plasmid #191762: p80-Katanin-mNeonGreen
Purpose: Expression of mNeonGreen fused to p80-Katanin
Depositing lab: Daniel Gerlich. Depositing organization: Institut fuer Molekulare Biotechnologie (IMBA). Publication: A mitotic chromatin phase transition prevents perforation by microtubules. Schneider MWG, Gibson BA, Otsuka S, Spicer MFD, Petrovic M, Blaukopf C, Langer CCH, Batty P, Nagaraju T, Doolittle LK, Rosen MK, Gerlich DW. Nature. 2022 Sep;609(7925):183-190. doi: 10.1038/s41586-022-05027-y. Epub 2022 Aug 3. PubMed 35922507.
Backbone
  Vector backbone: IRESpuro2
  Backbone size w/o insert (bp): 5489
  Total vector size (bp): 7777
  Vector type: Mammalian Expression, Bacterial Expression
  Selectable markers: Puromycin
Growth in bacteria
  Bacterial resistance: Ampicillin, 100 μg/mL
  Growth temperature: 37°C
  Growth strain: DH5alpha
  Copy number: Unknown
Gene/Insert
  Gene/Insert name: p80-Katanin-mNeonGreen (alt name: katnb1)
  Species: H. sapiens (human)
  Entrez Gene: KATNB1 (a.k.a. KAT, LIS6)
  Promoter: CMV
  Tag / fusion protein: mNeonGreen (C terminal on insert)
  Cloning method: Restriction Enzyme; 5′ cloning site NotI (not destroyed); 3′ cloning site BamHI (unknown if destroyed)
  Sequencing primers: 5′ TACGGTGGGAGGTCTAT; 3′ CATGCCCGCTTTTGAGA
Terms and licenses: Academic/Nonprofit Terms; Industry Terms: Not Available to Industry
How to cite: p80-Katanin-mNeonGreen was a gift from Daniel Gerlich (Addgene plasmid # 191762 ; http://n2t.net/addgene:191762 ; RRID:Addgene_191762)
