[The description below was written by a language model from this plasmid's Addgene catalogue record and pLannotate feature annotations shown in this document.]
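Description:
p80-Katanin-mNeonGreen is a mammalian expression plasmid of about 7.8 kb built on the IRESpuro2 backbone. It is propagated in E. coli through a high-copy ColE1/pUC-type origin and selected with ampicillin via the β-lactamase gene and its native promoter. Remnants of cloning-vector sequence (lac promoter and operator, CAP binding site, a lacI fragment and a bom fragment) are also annotated but play no evident role in the construct's intended use.

The payload is a single bicistronic transcription unit driven by the human cytomegalovirus immediate-early enhancer and promoter. The first open reading frame encodes KATNB1, the p80 regulatory subunit of the microtubule-severing katanin complex, fused at its C terminus to the bright monomeric yellow-green fluorescent protein mNeonGreen. The catalogue lists the insert as human, whereas the automated annotation matched the coding region to the mouse Katnb1 protein entry. This may simply reflect high conservation between orthologues, but the record does not resolve it. Downstream of the fusion lie a chimeric intron, an EMCV internal ribosome entry site and the puromycin N-acetyltransferase gene, followed by the bovine growth hormone polyadenylation signal. Because the resistance marker is translated from the same mRNA as the fusion protein, puromycin selection enriches for cells that also express p80-katanin-mNeonGreen, which helps when deriving stable lines.

The stated purpose is expression of mNeonGreen-tagged p80-katanin, allowing the protein to be visualised by fluorescence in mammalian cells. The associated publication concerns mitotic chromatin and its interaction with microtubules.
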