Features (pLannotate 1.2.2; 19 found; start..end, strand, type, name):
    102..962     -  CDS            AmpR: β-lactamase; bla; confers resistance to ampicillin, carbenicillin, and related antibiotics
    963..1067    -  promoter       AmpR promoter: bla
   1126..1178    -  misc_feature   bom (fragment): basis of mobility region from pBR322
   1333..1712    +  enhancer       CMV enhancer: human cytomegalovirus immediate early enhancer
   1713..1916    +  promoter       CMV promoter: human cytomegalovirus (CMV) immediate early promoter
   1951..3924    +  CDS            Katnb1: KTNB1_MOUSE - Experimental evidence at protein level: Swiss-Prot protein existence level 1. Participates in a complex which severs microtubules in an ATP-dependent manner. May act to target the enzymatic subunit of this complex to sites of action such as the centrosome. Microtubule severing may promote rapid reorganization of cellular microtubule arrays and the release of microtubules from the centrosome following nucleation. Microtubule release from the mitotic spindle poles may allow depolymerization of the microtubule end proximal to the spindle pole, leading to poleward microtubule flux an
   3946..4656    +  CDS            mNeonGreen: bright monomeric yellow-green fluorescent protein derived from LanYFP (Shaner et al., 2013)
   4725..4954    +  intron         chimeric intron: chimera between introns from adenovirus and immunoglobulin heavy chain genes
   5137..5599    +  misc_feature   IRES: internal ribosome entry site (IRES) of the encephalomyocarditis virus (EMCV)
   5632..6231    +  CDS            PuroR: puromycin N-acetyltransferase; pac from Streptomyces alboniger; confers resistance to puromycin
   6281..6346    +  CDS            dmpM (fragment): DMPM_STRAD - Protein inferred from homology: Swiss-Prot protein existence level 3. From Streptomyces alboniger.
   6373..6597    +  polyA_signal   bGH poly(A) signal: bovine growth hormone polyadenylation signal
   6601..6622    +  promoter       SV40 promoter (fragment): SV40 enhancer and early promoter
   6632..6683    +  polyA_signal   SV40 poly(A) signal (fragment): SV40 polyadenylation signal
   6747..6763    -  protein_bind   lac operator: The lac repressor binds to the lac operator to inhibit transcription in E. coli. This inhibition can be relieved by adding lactose or isopropyl-β-D-thiogalactopyranoside (IPTG). lac repressor encoded by lacI
   6771..6801    -  promoter       lac promoter: promoter for the E. coli lac operon
   6816..6837    -  protein_bind   CAP binding site: CAP binding activates transcription in the presence of cAMP. E. coli catabolite activator protein
   6850..6942    -  CDS            lacI (fragment): lac repressor; lacI; The lac repressor binds to the lac operator to inhibit transcription in E. coli. This inhibition can be relieved by adding lactose or isopropyl-β-D-thiogalactopyranoside (IPTG).
   7125..7713    -  rep_origin     ori: high-copy-number ColE1/pMB1/pBR322/pUC origin of replication
>Addgene plasmid #191762 | p80-Katanin-mNeonGreen | addgene full sequence | sequence record 383840 | Addgene NGS Result
GTCATGAGATTATCAAAAAGGATCTTCACCTAGATCCTTTTAAATTAAAAATGAAGTTTTAAATCAATCT
AAAGTATATATGAGTAAACTTGGTCTGACAGTTACCAATGCTTAATCAGTGAGGCACCTATCTCAGCGAT
CTGTCTATTTCGTTCATCCATAGTTGCCTGACTCCCCGTCGTGTAGATAACTACGATACGGGAGGGCTTA
CCATCTGGCCCCAGTGCTGCAATGATACCGCGAGACCCACGCTCACCGGCTCCAGATTTATCAGCAATAA
ACCAGCCAGCCGGAAGGGCCGAGCGCAGAAGTGGTCCTGCAACTTTATCCGCCTCCATCCAGTCTATTAA
TTGTTGCCGGGAAGCTAGAGTAAGTAGTTCGCCAGTTAATAGTTTGCGCAACGTTGTTGCCATTGCTACA
GGCATCGTGGTGTCACGCTCGTCGTTTGGTATGGCTTCATTCAGCTCCGGTTCCCAACGATCAAGGCGAG
TTACATGATCCCCCATGTTGTGCAAAAAAGCGGTTAGCTCCTTCGGTCCTCCGATCGTTGTCAGAAGTAA
GTTGGCCGCAGTGTTATCACTCATGGTTATGGCAGCACTGCATAATTCTCTTACTGTCATGCCATCCGTA
AGATGCTTTTCTGTGACTGGTGAGTACTCAACCAAGTCATTCTGAGAATAGTGTATGCGGCGACCGAGTT
GCTCTTGCCCGGCGTCAATACGGGATAATACCGCGCCACATAGCAGAACTTTAAAAGTGCTCATCATTGG
AAAACGTTCTTCGGGGCGAAAACTCTCAAGGATCTTACCGCTGTTGAGATCCAGTTCGATGTAACCCACT
CGTGCACCCAACTGATCTTCAGCATCTTTTACTTTCACCAGCGTTTCTGGGTGAGCAAAAACAGGAAGGC
AAAATGCCGCAAAAAAGGGAATAAGGGCGACACGGAAATGTTGAATACTCATACTCTTCCTTTTTCAATA
TTATTGAAGCATTTATCAGGGTTATTGTCTCATGAGCGGATACATATTTGAATGTATTTAGAAAAATAAA
CAAATAGGGGTTCCGCGCACATTTCCCCGAAAAGTGCCACCTGACGTCGACGGATCGGGAGATCTCCCGA
TCCCCTATGGTGCACTCTCAGTACAATCTGCTCTGATGCCGCATAGTTAAGCCAGTATCTGCTCCCTGCT
TGTGTGTTGGAGGTCGCTGAGTAGTGCGCGAGCAAAATTTAAGCTACAACAAGGCAAGGCTTGACCGACA
ATTGCATGAAGAATCTGCTTAGGGTTAGGCGTTTTGCGCTGCTTCGCGATGTACGGGCCAGATATACGCG
TTGACATTGATTATTGACTAGTTATTAATAGTAATCAATTACGGGGTCATTAGTTCATAGCCCATATATG
GAGTTCCGCGTTACATAACTTACGGTAAATGGCCCGCCTGGCTGACCGCCCAACGACCCCCGCCCATTGA
CGTCAATAATGACGTATGTTCCCATAGTAACGCCAATAGGGACTTTCCATTGACGTCAATGGGTGGAGTA
TTTACGGTAAACTGCCCACTTGGCAGTACATCAAGTGTATCATATGCCAAGTACGCCCCCTATTGACGTC
AATGACGGTAAATGGCCCGCCTGGCATTATGCCCAGTACATGACCTTATGGGACTTTCCTACTTGGCAGT
ACATCTACGTATTAGTCATCGCTATTACCATGGTGATGCGGTTTTGGCAGTACATCAATGGGCGTGGATA
GCGGTTTGACTCACGGGGATTTCCAAGTCTCCACCCCATTGACGTCAATGGGAGTTTGTTTTGGCACCAA
AATCAACGGGACTTTCCAAAATGTCGTAACAACTCCGCCCCATTGACGCAAATGGGCGGTAGGCGTGTAC
GGTGGGAGGTCTATATAAGCAGAGCTGGTTTAGTGAACCGTCAGATCCGCTAGCGCCACCATGGCCACCC
CTGTGGTCACCAAGACAGCCTGGAAGTTGCAAGAGATCGTCGCCCATGCCAGCAATGTGTCCTCCTTGGT
GCTGGGCAAGGCCTCAGGGCGGCTGCTGGCCACTGGTGGGGATGACTGCCGAGTCAACCTGTGGTCCATA
AACAAGCCTAACTGCATCATGAGCCTGACAGGTCACACGTCCCCTGTGGAGAGTGTCCGTCTCAACACTC
CTGAGGAGCTCATCGTAGCTGGTTCCCAGTCGGGCTCCATCCGCGTCTGGGACCTGGAAGCTGCTAAAAT
TCTTCGAACACTCATGGGCCACAAAGCCAACATCTGCAGCCTGGATTTCCACCCCTATGGTGAATTTGTG
GCCTCAGGCTCCCAGGACACAAACATTAAGCTCTGGGACATCAGGAGGAAAGGCTGTGTCTTCCGATATA
GGGGGCACAGCCAGGCTGTGCGGTGTCTCCGGTTCAGCCCTGATGGGAAGTGGCTGGCGTCGGCAGCAGA
TGACCACACAGTGAAGCTTTGGGATCTGACGGCTGGCAAGATGATGTCCGAGTTCCCGGGTCATACAGGG
CCTGTCAATGTGGTGGAGTTTCACCCCAATGAATATCTCCTAGCTTCTGGCAGCTCCGACAGGACAATCC
GCTTCTGGGACCTGGAGAAGTTCCAGGTGGTGAGCTGCATTGAAGGGGAGCCCGGGCCCGTCAGGAGTGT
CCTCTTCAACCCCGACGGCTGCTGCTTGTACAGCGGCTGCCAGGACTCGCTGCGTGTCTACGGCTGGGAA
CCTGAGCGCTGCTTTGATGTGGTCCTTGTCAACTGGGGCAAGGTGGCTGACCTGGCCATCTGCAATGACC
AGCTGATAGGTGTGGCTTTCTCCCAGAGTAATGTCTCCTCTTATGTGGTGGACCTGACGAGAGTCACCAG
GACGGGAACTGTGACCCAGGACCCTGTGCAGGCTAACCAGCCTCTGACACAACAGACCCCTAACCCTGGT
GTCTCCCTCCGCCGCATCTATGAGCGGCCCAGCACGACATGCAGCAAGCCTCAGAGGGTAAAGCACAACT
CAGAGAGCGAGCGGCGCAGCCCCAGCAGCGAAGATGACAGGGACGAGCGAGAGTCCCGGGCGGAGATCCA
GAACGCGGAGGACTACAATGAGATTTTCCAGCCCAAGAACAGCATCAGTCGGACACCACCCCGGAGAAGT
GAGCCCTTCCCAGCACCCCCAGAAGATGATGCAGCCACAGTGAAGGAGGTCTCAAAACCCAGCCCAGCCA
TGGATGTGCAGTTGCCGCAGTTGCCGGTGCCAAATCTCGAGGTCCCAGCACGACCGTCAGTCATGACTTC
CACTCCTGCACCCAAGGGTGAACCTGACATCATCCCTGCCACACGGAATGAGCCCATTGGCTTAAAGGCC
TCGGACTTCTTGCCCGCCGTGAAGGTCCCCCAGCAGGCAGAGCTGGTGGACGAGGATGCCATGTCGCAGA
TACGCAAAGGCCACGACACCATGTTTGTGGTGCTCACCAGCCGCCACAAGAACCTGGACACTGTCCGAGC
TGTATGGACTACAGGAGATATCAAGACATCAGTGGACTCTGCAGTGGCCATCAATGACCTGTCTGTGGTA
GTGGACCTCCTGAACATTGTCAATCAGAAAGCCTCCCTGTGGAAGCTGGACCTGTGCACCACAGTGCTGC
CCCAGATCGAGAAACTGCTGCAGAGCAAGTATGAGAGCTATGTCCAGACCGGGTGCACCTCCCTGAAGCT
GATCCTGCAGCGGTTCCTACCCCTCATCACTGACATTTTGGCAGCCCCGCCCTCTGTGGGTGTGGACATC
AGCCGAGAGGAGAGGTTGCACAAGTGTCGACTCTGCTTCAAACAACTCAAGAGCATCAGTGGCCTCGTCA
AGAGCAAGTCGGGTTTGAGTGGCCGCCATGGCAGTGCCTTCCGTGAGCTGCACCTACTCATGGCCAGTTT
GGACCCCGTCGCCACCGGATCCTCTATGGTGAGCAAGGGCGAGGAGGATAACATGGCCTCTCTCCCAGCG
ACACATGAGTTACACATCTTTGGCTCCATCAACGGTGTGGACTTTGACATGGTGGGTCAGGGCACCGGCA
ATCCAAATGATGGTTATGAGGAGTTAAACCTGAAGTCCACCAAGGGTGACCTCCAGTTCTCCCCCTGGAT
TCTGGTCCCTCATATCGGGTATGGCTTCCATCAGTACCTGCCCTACCCTGACGGGATGTCGCCTTTCCAG
GCCGCCATGGTAGATGGCTCCGGATACCAAGTCCATCGCACAATGCAGTTTGAAGATGGTGCCTCCCTTA
CTGTTAACTACCGCTACACCTACGAGGGAAGCCACATCAAAGGAGAGGCCCAGGTGAAGGGGACTGGTTT
CCCTGCTGACGGTCCTGTGATGACCAACTCGCTGACCGCTGCGGACTGGTGCAGGTCGAAGAAGACTTAC
CCCAACGACAAAACCATCATCAGTACCTTTAAGTGGAGTTACACCACTGGAAATGGCAAGCGCTACCGGA
GCACTGCGCGGACCACCTACACCTTTGCCAAGCCAATGGCGGCTAACTATCTGAAGAACCAGCCGATGTA
CGTGTTCCGTAAGACGGAGCTCAAGCACTCCAAGACCGAGCTCAACTTCAAGGAGTGGCAAAAGGCCTTT
ACCGATGTGATGGGCATGGACGAGCTGTACAAGTAAGCGGCCGCATAGATAACTGATCCAGTGTGCTGGA
ATTAATTCGCTGTCTGCGAGGGCCAGCTGTTGGGGTGAGTACTCCCTCTCAAAAGCGGGCATGACTTCTG
CGCTAAGATTGTCAGTTTCCAAAAACGAGGAGGATTTGATATTCACCTGGCCCGCGGTGATGCCTTTGAG
GGTGGCCGCGTCCATCTGGTCAGAAAAGACAATCTTTTTGTTGTCAAGCTTGAGGTGTGGCAGGCTTGAG
ATCTGGCCATACACTTGAGTGACAATGACATCCACTTTGCCTTTCTCTCCACAGGTGTCCACTCCCAGGT
CCAACTGCAGGTCGAGCATGCATCTAGGGCGGCCAATTCCGCCCCTCTCCCCCCCCCCCTCTCCCTCCCC
CCCCCCTAACGTTACTGGCCGAAGCCGCTTGGAATAAGGCCGGTGTGCGTTTGTCTATATGTTATTTTCC
ACCATATTGCCGTCTTTTGGCAATGTGAGGGCCCGGAAACCTGGCCCTGTCTTCTTGACGAGCATTCCTA
GGGGTCTTTCCCCTCTCGCCAAAGGAATGCAAGGTCTGTTGAATGTCGTGAAGGAAGCAGTTCCTCTGGA
AGCTTCTTGAAGACAAACAACGTCTGTAGCGACCCTTTGCAGGCAGCGGAACCCCCCACCTGGCGACAGG
TGCCTCTGCGGCCAAAAGCCACGTGTATAAGATACACCTGCAAAGGCGGCACAACCCCAGTGCCACGTTG
TGAGTTGGATAGTTGTGGAAAGAGTCAAATGGCTCTCCTCAAGCGTATTCAACAAGGGGCTGAAGGATGC
CCAGAAGGTACCCCATTGTATGGGATCTGATCTGGGGCCTCGGTGCACATGCTTTACATGTGTTTAGTCG
AGGTTAAAAAAACGTCTAGGCCCCCCGAACCACGGGGACGTGGTTTTCCTTTGAAAAACACGATGATAAG
CTTGCCACAACCCACAAGGAGACGACCTTCCATGACCGAGTACAAGCCCACGGTGCGCCTCGCCACCCGC
GACGACGTCCCCCGGGCCGTACGCACCCTCGCCGCCGCGTTCGCCGACTACCCCGCCACGCGCCACACCG
TCGACCCGGACCGCCACATCGAGCGGGTCACCGAGCTGCAAGAACTCTTCCTCACGCGCGTCGGGCTCGA
CATCGGCAAGGTGTGGGTCGCGGACGACGGCGCCGCGGTGGCGGTCTGGACCACGCCGGAGAGCGTCGAA
GCGGGGGCGGTGTTCGCCGAGATCGGCCCGCGCATGGCCGAGTTGAGCGGTTCCCGGCTGGCCGCGCAGC
AACAGATGGAAGGCCTCCTGGCGCCGCACCGGCCCAAGGAGCCCGCGTGGTTCCTGGCCACCGTCGGCGT
CTCGCCCGACCACCAGGGCAAGGGTCTGGGCAGCGCCGTCGTGCTCCCCGGAGTGGAGGCGGCCGAGCGC
GCCGGGGTGCCCGCCTTCCTGGAGACCTCCGCGCCCCGCAACCTCCCCTTCTACGAGCGGCTCGGCTTCA
CCGTCACCGCCGACGTCGAGGTGCCCGAAGGACCGCGCACCTGGTGCATGACCCGCAAGCCCGGTGCCTG
ACGCCCGCCCCACGACCCGCAGCGCCCGACCGAAAGGAGCGCACGACCCCATGGCTCCGACCGAAGCCAC
CCGGGGCGGCCCCGCCGACCCCGCACCCGCCCCCGAGGCCCACCGACTCTAGAGCTCGCTGATCAGCCTC
GACTGTGCCTTCTAGTTGCCAGCCATCTGTTGTTTGCCCCTCCCCCGTGCCTTCCTTGACCCTGGAAGGT
GCCACTCCCACTGTCCTTTCCTAATAAAATGAGGAAATTGCATCGCATTGTCTGAGTAGGTGTCATTCTA
TTCTGGGGGGTGGGGTGGGGCAGGACAGCAAGGGGGAGGATTGGGAAGACAATAGCAGGCATGCTGGGGA
TGCGGTGGGCTCTATGGCTTCTGAGGCGGAAAGAACCAGCTGGGGCTCGAGTGCATTCTAGTTGTGGTTT
GTCCAAACTCATCAATGTATCTTATCATGTCTGTATACCGTCGACCTCTAGCTAGAGCTTGGCGTAATCA
TGGTCATAGCTGTTTCCTGTGTGAAATTGTTATCCGCTCACAATTCCACACAACATACGAGCCGGAAGCA
TAAAGTGTAAAGCCTGGGGTGCCTAATGAGTGAGCTAACTCACATTAATTGCGTTGCGCTCACTGCCCGC
TTTCCAGTCGGGAAACCTGTCGTGCCAGCTGCATTAATGAATCGGCCAACGCGCGGGGAGAGGCGGTTTG
CGTATTGGGCGCTCTTCCGCTTCCTCGCTCACTGACTCGCTGCGCTCGGTCGTTCGGCTGCGGCGAGCGG
TATCAGCTCACTCAAAGGCGGTAATACGGTTATCCACAGAATCAGGGGATAACGCAGGAAAGAACATGTG
AGCAAAAGGCCAGCAAAAGGCCAGGAACCGTAAAAAGGCCGCGTTGCTGGCGTTTTTCCATAGGCTCCGC
CCCCCTGACGAGCATCACAAAAATCGACGCTCAAGTCAGAGGTGGCGAAACCCGACAGGACTATAAAGAT
ACCAGGCGTTTCCCCCTGGAAGCTCCCTCGTGCGCTCTCCTGTTCCGACCCTGCCGCTTACCGGATACCT
GTCCGCCTTTCTCCCTTCGGGAAGCGTGGCGCTTTCTCATAGCTCACGCTGTAGGTATCTCAGTTCGGTG
TAGGTCGTTCGCTCCAAGCTGGGCTGTGTGCACGAACCCCCCGTTCAGCCCGACCGCTGCGCCTTATCCG
GTAACTATCGTCTTGAGTCCAACCCGGTAAGACACGACTTATCGCCACTGGCAGCAGCCACTGGTAACAG
GATTAGCAGAGCGAGGTATGTAGGCGGTGCTACAGAGTTCTTGAAGTGGTGGCCTAACTACGGCTACACT
AGAAGAACAGTATTTGGTATCTGCGCTCTGCTGAAGCCAGTTACCTTCGGAAAAAGAGTTGGTAGCTCTT
GATCCGGCAAACAAACCACCGCTGGTAGCGGTGGTTTTTTTGTTTGCAAGCAGCAGATTACGCGCAGAAA
AAAAGGATCTCAAGAAGATCCTTTGATCTTTTCTACGGGGTCTGACGCTCAGTGGAACGAAAACTCACGT
TAAGGGATTTTG
